>Addgene plasmid #125647 | pCMV-ABEmaxAW | depositor full sequence | sequence record 240552 | pCMV-ABEmaxAW sequence 8811 bps
ATATGCCAAGTACGCCCCCTATTGACGTCAATGACGGTAAATGGCCCGCCTGGCATTATGCCCAGTACAT
GACCTTATGGGACTTTCCTACTTGGCAGTACATCTACGTATTAGTCATCGCTATTACCATGGTGATGCGG
TTTTGGCAGTACATCAATGGGCGTGGATAGCGGTTTGACTCACGGGGATTTCCAAGTCTCCACCCCATTG
ACGTCAATGGGAGTTTGTTTTGGCACCAAAATCAACGGGACTTTCCAAAATGTCGTAACAACTCCGCCCC
ATTGACGCAAATGGGCGGTAGGCGTGTACGGTGGGAGGTCTATATAAGCAGAGCTGGTTTAGTGAACCGT
CAGATCCGCTAGAGATCCGCGGCCGCTAATACGACTCACTATAGGGAGAGCCGCCACCATGAAACGGACA
GCCGACGGAAGCGAGTTCGAGTCACCAAAGAAGAAGCGGAAAGTCTCTGAAGTCGAGTTTAGCCACGAGT
ATTGGATGAGGCACGCACTGACCCTGGCAAAGCGAGCATGGGATGAAAGAGAAGTCCCCGTGGGCGCCGT
GCTGGTGCACAACAATAGAGTGATCGGAGAGGGATGGAACAGGCCAATCGGCCGCCACGACCCTACCGCA
CACGCAGCGATCATGGCACTGAGGCAGGGAGGCCTGGTCATGCAGAATTACCGCCTGATCGATGCCACCC
TGTATGTGACACTGGAGCCATGCGTGATGTGCGCAGGAGCAATGATCCACAGCAGGATCGGAAGAGTGGT
GTTCGGAGCACGGGACGCCAAGACCGGCGCAGCAGGCTCCCTGATGGATGTGCTGCACCACCCCGGCATG
AACCACCGGGTGGAGATCACAGAGGGAATCCTGGCAGACGAGTGCGCCGCCCTGCTGAGCGATTTCTTTA
GAATGCGGAGACAGGAGATCAAGGCCCAGAAGAAGGCACAGAGCTCCACCGACTCTGGAGGATCTAGCGG
AGGATCCTCTGGAAGCGAGACACCAGGCACAAGCGAGTCCGCCACACCAGAGAGCTCCGGCGGCTCCTCC
GGAGGATCCTCTGAGGTGGAGTTTTCCCACGAGTACTGGATGAGACATGCCCTGACCCTGGCCAAGAGGG
CACGCGATGAGAGGGAGGTGCCTGTGGGAGCCGTGCTGGTGCTGAACAATAGAGTGATCGGCGAGGGCTG
GAACAGAGCCATCGGCCTGCACGACCCAACAGCCCATGCCGAAATTATGGCCCTGAGACAGGGCGGCCTG
GTCATGCAGAACTACAGACTGATTGACGCCACCCTGTACGTGACATTCGAGCCTTGCGTGATGTGCGCCG
GCGCCATGATCCACTCTAGGATCGGCCGCGTGGTGTTTGGCTGGAGGAACGCAAAAACCGGCGCCGCAGG
CTCCCTGATGGACGTGCTGCACTACCCCGGCATGAATCACCGCGTCGAAATTACCGAGGGAATCCTGGCA
GATGAATGTGCCGCCCTGCTGTGCTATTTCTTTCGGATGCCTAGACAGGTGTTCAATGCTCAGAAGAAGG
CCCAGAGCTCCACCGACTCCGGAGGATCTAGCGGAGGCTCCTCTGGCTCTGAGACACCTGGCACAAGCGA
GAGCGCAACACCTGAAAGCAGCGGGGGCAGCAGCGGGGGGTCAGACAAGAAGTACAGCATCGGCCTGGCC
ATCGGCACCAACTCTGTGGGCTGGGCCGTGATCACCGACGAGTACAAGGTGCCCAGCAAGAAATTCAAGG
TGCTGGGCAACACCGACCGGCACAGCATCAAGAAGAACCTGATCGGAGCCCTGCTGTTCGACAGCGGCGA
AACAGCCGAGGCCACCCGGCTGAAGAGAACCGCCAGAAGAAGATACACCAGACGGAAGAACCGGATCTGC
TATCTGCAAGAGATCTTCAGCAACGAGATGGCCAAGGTGGACGACAGCTTCTTCCACAGACTGGAAGAGT
CCTTCCTGGTGGAAGAGGATAAGAAGCACGAGCGGCACCCCATCTTCGGCAACATCGTGGACGAGGTGGC
CTACCACGAGAAGTACCCCACCATCTACCACCTGAGAAAGAAACTGGTGGACAGCACCGACAAGGCCGAC
CTGCGGCTGATCTATCTGGCCCTGGCCCACATGATCAAGTTCCGGGGCCACTTCCTGATCGAGGGCGACC
TGAACCCCGACAACAGCGACGTGGACAAGCTGTTCATCCAGCTGGTGCAGACCTACAACCAGCTGTTCGA
GGAAAACCCCATCAACGCCAGCGGCGTGGACGCCAAGGCCATCCTGTCTGCCAGACTGAGCAAGAGCAGA
CGGCTGGAAAATCTGATCGCCCAGCTGCCCGGCGAGAAGAAGAATGGCCTGTTCGGAAACCTGATTGCCC
TGAGCCTGGGCCTGACCCCCAACTTCAAGAGCAACTTCGACCTGGCCGAGGATGCCAAACTGCAGCTGAG
CAAGGACACCTACGACGACGACCTGGACAACCTGCTGGCCCAGATCGGCGACCAGTACGCCGACCTGTTT
CTGGCCGCCAAGAACCTGTCCGACGCCATCCTGCTGAGCGACATCCTGAGAGTGAACACCGAGATCACCA
AGGCCCCCCTGAGCGCCTCTATGATCAAGAGATACGACGAGCACCACCAGGACCTGACCCTGCTGAAAGC
TCTCGTGCGGCAGCAGCTGCCTGAGAAGTACAAAGAGATTTTCTTCGACCAGAGCAAGAACGGCTACGCC
GGCTACATTGACGGCGGAGCCAGCCAGGAAGAGTTCTACAAGTTCATCAAGCCCATCCTGGAAAAGATGG
ACGGCACCGAGGAACTGCTCGTGAAGCTGAACAGAGAGGACCTGCTGCGGAAGCAGCGGACCTTCGACAA
CGGCAGCATCCCCCACCAGATCCACCTGGGAGAGCTGCACGCCATTCTGCGGCGGCAGGAAGATTTTTAC
CCATTCCTGAAGGACAACCGGGAAAAGATCGAGAAGATCCTGACCTTCCGCATCCCCTACTACGTGGGCC
CTCTGGCCAGGGGAAACAGCAGATTCGCCTGGATGACCAGAAAGAGCGAGGAAACCATCACCCCCTGGAA
CTTCGAGGAAGTGGTGGACAAGGGCGCTTCCGCCCAGAGCTTCATCGAGCGGATGACCAACTTCGATAAG
AACCTGCCCAACGAGAAGGTGCTGCCCAAGCACAGCCTGCTGTACGAGTACTTCACCGTGTATAACGAGC
TGACCAAAGTGAAATACGTGACCGAGGGAATGAGAAAGCCCGCCTTCCTGAGCGGCGAGCAGAAAAAGGC
CATCGTGGACCTGCTGTTCAAGACCAACCGGAAAGTGACCGTGAAGCAGCTGAAAGAGGACTACTTCAAG
AAAATCGAGTGCTTCGACTCCGTGGAAATCTCCGGCGTGGAAGATCGGTTCAACGCCTCCCTGGGCACAT
ACCACGATCTGCTGAAAATTATCAAGGACAAGGACTTCCTGGACAATGAGGAAAACGAGGACATTCTGGA
AGATATCGTGCTGACCCTGACACTGTTTGAGGACAGAGAGATGATCGAGGAACGGCTGAAAACCTATGCC
CACCTGTTCGACGACAAAGTGATGAAGCAGCTGAAGCGGCGGAGATACACCGGCTGGGGCAGGCTGAGCC
GGAAGCTGATCAACGGCATCCGGGACAAGCAGTCCGGCAAGACAATCCTGGATTTCCTGAAGTCCGACGG
CTTCGCCAACAGAAACTTCATGCAGCTGATCCACGACGACAGCCTGACCTTTAAAGAGGACATCCAGAAA
GCCCAGGTGTCCGGCCAGGGCGATAGCCTGCACGAGCACATTGCCAATCTGGCCGGCAGCCCCGCCATTA
AGAAGGGCATCCTGCAGACAGTGAAGGTGGTGGACGAGCTCGTGAAAGTGATGGGCCGGCACAAGCCCGA
GAACATCGTGATCGAAATGGCCAGAGAGAACCAGACCACCCAGAAGGGACAGAAGAACAGCCGCGAGAGA
ATGAAGCGGATCGAAGAGGGCATCAAAGAGCTGGGCAGCCAGATCCTGAAAGAACACCCCGTGGAAAACA
CCCAGCTGCAGAACGAGAAGCTGTACCTGTACTACCTGCAGAATGGGCGGGATATGTACGTGGACCAGGA
ACTGGACATCAACCGGCTGTCCGACTACGATGTGGACCATATCGTGCCTCAGAGCTTTCTGAAGGACGAC
TCCATCGACAACAAGGTGCTGACCAGAAGCGACAAGAACCGGGGCAAGAGCGACAACGTGCCCTCCGAAG
AGGTCGTGAAGAAGATGAAGAACTACTGGCGGCAGCTGCTGAACGCCAAGCTGATTACCCAGAGAAAGTT
CGACAATCTGACCAAGGCCGAGAGAGGCGGCCTGAGCGAACTGGATAAGGCCGGCTTCATCAAGAGACAG
CTGGTGGAAACCCGGCAGATCACAAAGCACGTGGCACAGATCCTGGACTCCCGGATGAACACTAAGTACG
ACGAGAATGACAAGCTGATCCGGGAAGTGAAAGTGATCACCCTGAAGTCCAAGCTGGTGTCCGATTTCCG
GAAGGATTTCCAGTTTTACAAAGTGCGCGAGATCAACAACTACCACCACGCCCACGACGCCTACCTGAAC
GCCGTCGTGGGAACCGCCCTGATCAAAAAGTACCCTAAGCTGGAAAGCGAGTTCGTGTACGGCGACTACA
AGGTGTACGACGTGCGGAAGATGATCGCCAAGAGCGAGCAGGAAATCGGCAAGGCTACCGCCAAGTACTT
CTTCTACAGCAACATCATGAACTTTTTCAAGACCGAGATTACCCTGGCCAACGGCGAGATCCGGAAGCGG
CCTCTGATCGAGACAAACGGCGAAACCGGGGAGATCGTGTGGGATAAGGGCCGGGATTTTGCCACCGTGC
GGAAAGTGCTGAGCATGCCCCAAGTGAATATCGTGAAAAAGACCGAGGTGCAGACAGGCGGCTTCAGCAA
AGAGTCTATCCTGCCCAAGAGGAACAGCGATAAGCTGATCGCCAGAAAGAAGGACTGGGACCCTAAGAAG
TACGGCGGCTTCGACAGCCCCACCGTGGCCTATTCTGTGCTGGTGGTGGCCAAAGTGGAAAAGGGCAAGT
CCAAGAAACTGAAGAGTGTGAAAGAGCTGCTGGGGATCACCATCATGGAAAGAAGCAGCTTCGAGAAGAA
TCCCATCGACTTTCTGGAAGCCAAGGGCTACAAAGAAGTGAAAAAGGACCTGATCATCAAGCTGCCTAAG
TACTCCCTGTTCGAGCTGGAAAACGGCCGGAAGAGAATGCTGGCCTCTGCCGGCGAACTGCAGAAGGGAA
ACGAACTGGCCCTGCCCTCCAAATATGTGAACTTCCTGTACCTGGCCAGCCACTATGAGAAGCTGAAGGG
CTCCCCCGAGGATAATGAGCAGAAACAGCTGTTTGTGGAACAGCACAAGCACTACCTGGACGAGATCATC
GAGCAGATCAGCGAGTTCTCCAAGAGAGTGATCCTGGCCGACGCTAATCTGGACAAAGTGCTGTCCGCCT
ACAACAAGCACCGGGATAAGCCCATCAGAGAGCAGGCCGAGAATATCATCCACCTGTTTACCCTGACCAA
TCTGGGAGCCCCTGCCGCCTTCAAGTACTTTGACACCACCATCGACCGGAAGAGGTACACCAGCACCAAA
GAGGTGCTGGACGCCACCCTGATCCACCAGAGCATCACCGGCCTGTACGAGACACGGATCGACCTGTCTC
AGCTGGGAGGTGACTCTGGCGGCTCAAAAAGAACCGCCGACGGCAGCGAATTCGAGCCCAAGAAGAAGAG
GAAAGTCTAACCGGTCATCATCACCATCACCATTGAGTTTAAACCCGCTGATCAGCCTCGACTGTGCCTT
CTAGTTGCCAGCCATCTGTTGTTTGCCCCTCCCCCGTGCCTTCCTTGACCCTGGAAGGTGCCACTCCCAC
TGTCCTTTCCTAATAAAATGAGGAAATTGCATCGCATTGTCTGAGTAGGTGTCATTCTATTCTGGGGGGT
GGGGTGGGGCAGGACAGCAAGGGGGAGGATTGGGAAGACAATAGCAGGCATGCTGGGGATGCGGTGGGCT
CTATGGCTTCTGAGGCGGAAAGAACCAGCTGGGGCTCGATACCGTCGACCTCTAGCTAGAGCTTGGCGTA
ATCATGGTCATAGCTGTTTCCTGTGTGAAATTGTTATCCGCTCACAATTCCACACAACATACGAGCCGGA
AGCATAAAGTGTAAAGCCTAGGGTGCCTAATGAGTGAGCTAACTCACATTAATTGCGTTGCGCTCACTGC
CCGCTTTCCAGTCGGGAAACCTGTCGTGCCAGCTGCATTAATGAATCGGCCAACGCGCGGGGAGAGGCGG
TTTGCGTATTGGGCGCTCTTCCGCTTCCTCGCTCACTGACTCGCTGCGCTCGGTCGTTCGGCTGCGGCGA
GCGGTATCAGCTCACTCAAAGGCGGTAATACGGTTATCCACAGAATCAGGGGATAACGCAGGAAAGAACA
TGTGAGCAAAAGGCCAGCAAAAGGCCAGGAACCGTAAAAAGGCCGCGTTGCTGGCGTTTTTCCATAGGCT
CCGCCCCCCTGACGAGCATCACAAAAATCGACGCTCAAGTCAGAGGTGGCGAAACCCGACAGGACTATAA
AGATACCAGGCGTTTCCCCCTGGAAGCTCCCTCGTGCGCTCTCCTGTTCCGACCCTGCCGCTTACCGGAT
ACCTGTCCGCCTTTCTCCCTTCGGGAAGCGTGGCGCTTTCTCATAGCTCACGCTGTAGGTATCTCAGTTC
GGTGTAGGTCGTTCGCTCCAAGCTGGGCTGTGTGCACGAACCCCCCGTTCAGCCCGACCGCTGCGCCTTA
TCCGGTAACTATCGTCTTGAGTCCAACCCGGTAAGACACGACTTATCGCCACTGGCAGCAGCCACTGGTA
ACAGGATTAGCAGAGCGAGGTATGTAGGCGGTGCTACAGAGTTCTTGAAGTGGTGGCCTAACTACGGCTA
CACTAGAAGAACAGTATTTGGTATCTGCGCTCTGCTGAAGCCAGTTACCTTCGGAAAAAGAGTTGGTAGC
TCTTGATCCGGCAAACAAACCACCGCTGGTAGCGGTGGTTTTTTTGTTTGCAAGCAGCAGATTACGCGCA
GAAAAAAAGGATCTCAAGAAGATCCTTTGATCTTTTCTACGGGGTCTGACGCTCAGTGGAACGAAAACTC
ACGTTAAGGGATTTTGGTCATGAGATTATCAAAAAGGATCTTCACCTAGATCCTTTTAAATTAAAAATGA
AGTTTTAAATCAATCTAAAGTATATATGAGTAAACTTGGTCTGACAGTTACCAATGCTTAATCAGTGAGG
CACCTATCTCAGCGATCTGTCTATTTCGTTCATCCATAGTTGCCTGACTCCCCGTCGTGTAGATAACTAC
GATACGGGAGGGCTTACCATCTGGCCCCAGTGCTGCAATGATACCGCGAGACCCACGCTCACCGGCTCCA
GATTTATCAGCAATAAACCAGCCAGCCGGAAGGGCCGAGCGCAGAAGTGGTCCTGCAACTTTATCCGCCT
CCATCCAGTCTATTAATTGTTGCCGGGAAGCTAGAGTAAGTAGTTCGCCAGTTAATAGTTTGCGCAACGT
TGTTGCCATTGCTACAGGCATCGTGGTGTCACGCTCGTCGTTTGGTATGGCTTCATTCAGCTCCGGTTCC
CAACGATCAAGGCGAGTTACATGATCCCCCATGTTGTGCAAAAAAGCGGTTAGCTCCTTCGGTCCTCCGA
TCGTTGTCAGAAGTAAGTTGGCCGCAGTGTTATCACTCATGGTTATGGCAGCACTGCATAATTCTCTTAC
TGTCATGCCATCCGTAAGATGCTTTTCTGTGACTGGTGAGTACTCAACCAAGTCATTCTGAGAATAGTGT
ATGCGGCGACCGAGTTGCTCTTGCCCGGCGTCAATACGGGATAATACCGCGCCACATAGCAGAACTTTAA
AAGTGCTCATCATTGGAAAACGTTCTTCGGGGCGAAAACTCTCAAGGATCTTACCGCTGTTGAGATCCAG
TTCGATGTAACCCACTCGTGCACCCAACTGATCTTCAGCATCTTTTACTTTCACCAGCGTTTCTGGGTGA
GCAAAAACAGGAAGGCAAAATGCCGCAAAAAAGGGAATAAGGGCGACACGGAAATGTTGAATACTCATAC
TCTTCCTTTTTCAATATTATTGAAGCATTTATCAGGGTTATTGTCTCATGAGCGGATACATATTTGAATG
TATTTAGAAAAATAAACAAATAGGGGTTCCGCGCACATTTCCCCGAAAAGTGCCACCTGACGTCGACGGA
TCGGGAGATCGATCTCCCGATCCCCTAGGGTCGACTCTCAGTACAATCTGCTCTGATGCCGCATAGTTAA
GCCAGTATCTGCTCCCTGCTTGTGTGTTGGAGGTCGCTGAGTAGTGCGCGAGCAAAATTTAAGCTACAAC
AAGGCAAGGCTTGACCGACAATTGCATGAAGAATCTGCTTAGGGTTAGGCGTTTTGCGCTGCTTCGCGAT
GTACGGGCCAGATATACGCGTTGACATTGATTATTGACTAGTTATTAATAGTAATCAATTACGGGGTCAT
TAGTTCATAGCCCATATATGGAGTTCCGCGTTACATAACTTACGGTAAATGGCCCGCCTGGCTGACCGCC
CAACGACCCCCGCCCATTGACGTCAATAATGACGTATGTTCCCATAGTAACGCCAATAGGGACTTTCCAT
TGACGTCAATGGGTGGAGTATTTACGGTAAACTGCCCACTTGGCAGTACATCAAGTGTATC
Features (pLannotate 1.2.2; 18 found; start..end, strand, type, name):
    132..335     +  promoter       CMV promoter: human cytomegalovirus (CMV) immediate early promoter
    377..395     +  promoter       T7 promoter: promoter for bacteriophage T7 RNA polymerase
    466..942     +  CDS            tadA: TADA_ECOLI - Also known as yfhC. Experimental evidence at protein level: Swiss-Prot protein existence level 1. Catalyzes the deamination of adenosine to inosine at the wobble position 34 of tRNA(Arg2). Essential for cell viability. From Escherichia coli (strain K12).
   1063..1554    +  CDS            tadA: TADA_ECOLI - Also known as yfhC. Experimental evidence at protein level: Swiss-Prot protein existence level 1. Catalyzes the deamination of adenosine to inosine at the wobble position 34 of tRNA(Arg2). Essential for cell viability. From Escherichia coli (strain K12).
   1654..3255    +  CDS            dCas9(N): N-terminal portion of catalytically inactive Streptococcus pyogenes dCas9 carrying the D10A mutation (Zetsche et al., 2015)
   3256..5750    +  CDS            Cas9(C) (fragment): C-terminal portion of Streptococcus pyogenes Cas9 (Zetsche et al., 2015)
   5872..6096    +  polyA_signal   bGH poly(A) signal: bovine growth hormone polyadenylation signal
   6100..6121    +  promoter       SV40 promoter (fragment): SV40 enhancer and early promoter
   6126..6142    +  misc_feature   MCS (fragment): pBluescript multiple cloning site
   6191..6207    -  protein_bind   lac operator: The lac repressor binds to the lac operator to inhibit transcription in E. coli. This inhibition can be relieved by adding lactose or isopropyl-β-D-thiogalactopyranoside (IPTG). lac repressor encoded by lacI
   6215..6245    -  promoter       lac promoter: promoter for the E. coli lac operon
   6260..6281    -  protein_bind   CAP binding site: CAP binding activates transcription in the presence of cAMP. E. coli catabolite activator protein
   6294..6386    -  CDS            lacI (fragment): lac repressor; lacI; The lac repressor binds to the lac operator to inhibit transcription in E. coli. This inhibition can be relieved by adding lactose or isopropyl-β-D-thiogalactopyranoside (IPTG).
   6569..7157    -  rep_origin     ori: high-copy-number ColE1/pMB1/pBR322/pUC origin of replication
   7328..8188    -  CDS            AmpR: β-lactamase; bla; confers resistance to ampicillin, carbenicillin, and related antibiotics
   8189..8293    -  promoter       AmpR promoter: bla
   8364..8408    -  misc_feature   bom (fragment): basis of mobility region from pBR322
   8563..131     +  enhancer       CMV enhancer (across the origin): human cytomegalovirus immediate early enhancer
