>Addgene plasmid #125647 | pCMV-ABEmaxAW | addgene full sequence | sequence record 247724 | Addgene NGS Result
AATTGCATGAAGAATCTGCTTAGGGTTAGGCGTTTTGCGCTGCTTCGCGATGTACGGGCCAGATATACGC
GTTGACATTGATTATTGACTAGTTATTAATAGTAATCAATTACGGGGTCATTAGTTCATAGCCCATATAT
GGAGTTCCGCGTTACATAACTTACGGTAAATGGCCCGCCTGGCTGACCGCCCAACGACCCCCGCCCATTG
ACGTCAATAATGACGTATGTTCCCATAGTAACGCCAATAGGGACTTTCCATTGACGTCAATGGGTGGAGT
ATTTACGGTAAACTGCCCACTTGGCAGTACATCAAGTGTATCATATGCCAAGTACGCCCCCTATTGACGT
CAATGACGGTAAATGGCCCGCCTGGCATTATGCCCAGTACATGACCTTATGGGACTTTCCTACTTGGCAG
TACATCTACGTATTAGTCATCGCTATTACCATGGTGATGCGGTTTTGGCAGTACATCAATGGGCGTGGAT
AGCGGTTTGACTCACGGGGATTTCCAAGTCTCCACCCCATTGACGTCAATGGGAGTTTGTTTTGGCACCA
AAATCAACGGGACTTTCCAAAATGTCGTAACAACTCCGCCCCATTGACGCAAATGGGCGGTAGGCGTGTA
CGGTGGGAGGTCTATATAAGCAGAGCTGGTTTAGTGAACCGTCAGATCCGCTAGAGATCCGCGGCCGCTA
ATACGACTCACTATAGGGAGAGCCGCCACCATGAAACGGACAGCCGACGGAAGCGAGTTCGAGTCACCAA
AGAAGAAGCGGAAAGTCTCTGAAGTCGAGTTTAGCCACGAGTATTGGATGAGGCACGCACTGACCCTGGC
AAAGCGAGCATGGGATGAAAGAGAAGTCCCCGTGGGCGCCGTGCTGGTGCACAACAATAGAGTGATCGGA
GAGGGATGGAACAGGCCAATCGGCCGCCACGACCCTACCGCACACGCAGCGATCATGGCACTGAGGCAGG
GAGGCCTGGTCATGCAGAATTACCGCCTGATCGATGCCACCCTGTATGTGACACTGGAGCCATGCGTGAT
GTGCGCAGGAGCAATGATCCACAGCAGGATCGGAAGAGTGGTGTTCGGAGCACGGGACGCCAAGACCGGC
GCAGCAGGCTCCCTGATGGATGTGCTGCACCACCCCGGCATGAACCACCGGGTGGAGATCACAGAGGGAA
TCCTGGCAGACGAGTGCGCCGCCCTGCTGAGCGATTTCTTTAGAATGCGGAGACAGGAGATCAAGGCCCA
GAAGAAGGCACAGAGCTCCACCGACTCTGGAGGATCTAGCGGAGGATCCTCTGGAAGCGAGACACCAGGC
ACAAGCGAGTCCGCCACACCAGAGAGCTCCGGCGGCTCCTCCGGAGGATCCTCTGAGGTGGAGTTTTCCC
ACGAGTACTGGATGAGACATGCCCTGACCCTGGCCAAGAGGGCACGCGATGAGAGGGAGGTGCCTGTGGG
AGCCGTGCTGGTGCTGAACAATAGAGTGATCGGCGAGGGCTGGAACAGAGCCATCGGCCTGCACGACCCA
ACAGCCCATGCCGAAATTATGGCCCTGAGACAGGGCGGCCTGGTCATGCAGAACTACAGACTGATTGACG
CCACCCTGTACGTGACATTCGAGCCTTGCGTGATGTGCGCCGGCGCCATGATCCACTCTAGGATCGGCCG
CGTGGTGTTTGGCTGGAGGAACGCAAAAACCGGCGCCGCAGGCTCCCTGATGGACGTGCTGCACTACCCC
GGCATGAATCACCGCGTCGAAATTACCGAGGGAATCCTGGCAGATGAATGTGCCGCCCTGCTGTGCTATT
TCTTTCGGATGCCTAGACAGGTGTTCAATGCTCAGAAGAAGGCCCAGAGCTCCACCGACTCCGGAGGATC
TAGCGGAGGCTCCTCTGGCTCTGAGACACCTGGCACAAGCGAGAGCGCAACACCTGAAAGCAGCGGGGGC
AGCAGCGGGGGGTCAGACAAGAAGTACAGCATCGGCCTGGCCATCGGCACCAACTCTGTGGGCTGGGCCG
TGATCACCGACGAGTACAAGGTGCCCAGCAAGAAATTCAAGGTGCTGGGCAACACCGACCGGCACAGCAT
CAAGAAGAACCTGATCGGAGCCCTGCTGTTCGACAGCGGCGAAACAGCCGAGGCCACCCGGCTGAAGAGA
ACCGCCAGAAGAAGATACACCAGACGGAAGAACCGGATCTGCTATCTGCAAGAGATCTTCAGCAACGAGA
TGGCCAAGGTGGACGACAGCTTCTTCCACAGACTGGAAGAGTCCTTCCTGGTGGAAGAGGATAAGAAGCA
CGAGCGGCACCCCATCTTCGGCAACATCGTGGACGAGGTGGCCTACCACGAGAAGTACCCCACCATCTAC
CACCTGAGAAAGAAACTGGTGGACAGCACCGACAAGGCCGACCTGCGGCTGATCTATCTGGCCCTGGCCC
ACATGATCAAGTTCCGGGGCCACTTCCTGATCGAGGGCGACCTGAACCCCGACAACAGCGACGTGGACAA
GCTGTTCATCCAGCTGGTGCAGACCTACAACCAGCTGTTCGAGGAAAACCCCATCAACGCCAGCGGCGTG
GACGCCAAGGCCATCCTGTCTGCCAGACTGAGCAAGAGCAGACGGCTGGAAAATCTGATCGCCCAGCTGC
CCGGCGAGAAGAAGAATGGCCTGTTCGGAAACCTGATTGCCCTGAGCCTGGGCCTGACCCCCAACTTCAA
GAGCAACTTCGACCTGGCCGAGGATGCCAAACTGCAGCTGAGCAAGGACACCTACGACGACGACCTGGAC
AACCTGCTGGCCCAGATCGGCGACCAGTACGCCGACCTGTTTCTGGCCGCCAAGAACCTGTCCGACGCCA
TCCTGCTGAGCGACATCCTGAGAGTGAACACCGAGATCACCAAGGCCCCCCTGAGCGCCTCTATGATCAA
GAGATACGACGAGCACCACCAGGACCTGACCCTGCTGAAAGCTCTCGTGCGGCAGCAGCTGCCTGAGAAG
TACAAAGAGATTTTCTTCGACCAGAGCAAGAACGGCTACGCCGGCTACATTGACGGCGGAGCCAGCCAGG
AAGAGTTCTACAAGTTCATCAAGCCCATCCTGGAAAAGATGGACGGCACCGAGGAACTGCTCGTGAAGCT
GAACAGAGAGGACCTGCTGCGGAAGCAGCGGACCTTCGACAACGGCAGCATCCCCCACCAGATCCACCTG
GGAGAGCTGCACGCCATTCTGCGGCGGCAGGAAGATTTTTACCCATTCCTGAAGGACAACCGGGAAAAGA
TCGAGAAGATCCTGACCTTCCGCATCCCCTACTACGTGGGCCCTCTGGCCAGGGGAAACAGCAGATTCGC
CTGGATGACCAGAAAGAGCGAGGAAACCATCACCCCCTGGAACTTCGAGGAAGTGGTGGACAAGGGCGCT
TCCGCCCAGAGCTTCATCGAGCGGATGACCAACTTCGATAAGAACCTGCCCAACGAGAAGGTGCTGCCCA
AGCACAGCCTGCTGTACGAGTACTTCACCGTGTATAACGAGCTGACCAAAGTGAAATACGTGACCGAGGG
AATGAGAAAGCCCGCCTTCCTGAGCGGCGAGCAGAAAAAGGCCATCGTGGACCTGCTGTTCAAGACCAAC
CGGAAAGTGACCGTGAAGCAGCTGAAAGAGGACTACTTCAAGAAAATCGAGTGCTTCGACTCCGTGGAAA
TCTCCGGCGTGGAAGATCGGTTCAACGCCTCCCTGGGCACATACCACGATCTGCTGAAAATTATCAAGGA
CAAGGACTTCCTGGACAATGAGGAAAACGAGGACATTCTGGAAGATATCGTGCTGACCCTGACACTGTTT
GAGGACAGAGAGATGATCGAGGAACGGCTGAAAACCTATGCCCACCTGTTCGACGACAAAGTGATGAAGC
AGCTGAAGCGGCGGAGATACACCGGCTGGGGCAGGCTGAGCCGGAAGCTGATCAACGGCATCCGGGACAA
GCAGTCCGGCAAGACAATCCTGGATTTCCTGAAGTCCGACGGCTTCGCCAACAGAAACTTCATGCAGCTG
ATCCACGACGACAGCCTGACCTTTAAAGAGGACATCCAGAAAGCCCAGGTGTCCGGCCAGGGCGATAGCC
TGCACGAGCACATTGCCAATCTGGCCGGCAGCCCCGCCATTAAGAAGGGCATCCTGCAGACAGTGAAGGT
GGTGGACGAGCTCGTGAAAGTGATGGGCCGGCACAAGCCCGAGAACATCGTGATCGAAATGGCCAGAGAG
AACCAGACCACCCAGAAGGGACAGAAGAACAGCCGCGAGAGAATGAAGCGGATCGAAGAGGGCATCAAAG
AGCTGGGCAGCCAGATCCTGAAAGAACACCCCGTGGAAAACACCCAGCTGCAGAACGAGAAGCTGTACCT
GTACTACCTGCAGAATGGGCGGGATATGTACGTGGACCAGGAACTGGACATCAACCGGCTGTCCGACTAC
GATGTGGACCATATCGTGCCTCAGAGCTTTCTGAAGGACGACTCCATCGACAACAAGGTGCTGACCAGAA
GCGACAAGAACCGGGGCAAGAGCGACAACGTGCCCTCCGAAGAGGTCGTGAAGAAGATGAAGAACTACTG
GCGGCAGCTGCTGAACGCCAAGCTGATTACCCAGAGAAAGTTCGACAATCTGACCAAGGCCGAGAGAGGC
GGCCTGAGCGAACTGGATAAGGCCGGCTTCATCAAGAGACAGCTGGTGGAAACCCGGCAGATCACAAAGC
ACGTGGCACAGATCCTGGACTCCCGGATGAACACTAAGTACGACGAGAATGACAAGCTGATCCGGGAAGT
GAAAGTGATCACCCTGAAGTCCAAGCTGGTGTCCGATTTCCGGAAGGATTTCCAGTTTTACAAAGTGCGC
GAGATCAACAACTACCACCACGCCCACGACGCCTACCTGAACGCCGTCGTGGGAACCGCCCTGATCAAAA
AGTACCCTAAGCTGGAAAGCGAGTTCGTGTACGGCGACTACAAGGTGTACGACGTGCGGAAGATGATCGC
CAAGAGCGAGCAGGAAATCGGCAAGGCTACCGCCAAGTACTTCTTCTACAGCAACATCATGAACTTTTTC
AAGACCGAGATTACCCTGGCCAACGGCGAGATCCGGAAGCGGCCTCTGATCGAGACAAACGGCGAAACCG
GGGAGATCGTGTGGGATAAGGGCCGGGATTTTGCCACCGTGCGGAAAGTGCTGAGCATGCCCCAAGTGAA
TATCGTGAAAAAGACCGAGGTGCAGACAGGCGGCTTCAGCAAAGAGTCTATCCTGCCCAAGAGGAACAGC
GATAAGCTGATCGCCAGAAAGAAGGACTGGGACCCTAAGAAGTACGGCGGCTTCGACAGCCCCACCGTGG
CCTATTCTGTGCTGGTGGTGGCCAAAGTGGAAAAGGGCAAGTCCAAGAAACTGAAGAGTGTGAAAGAGCT
GCTGGGGATCACCATCATGGAAAGAAGCAGCTTCGAGAAGAATCCCATCGACTTTCTGGAAGCCAAGGGC
TACAAAGAAGTGAAAAAGGACCTGATCATCAAGCTGCCTAAGTACTCCCTGTTCGAGCTGGAAAACGGCC
GGAAGAGAATGCTGGCCTCTGCCGGCGAACTGCAGAAGGGAAACGAACTGGCCCTGCCCTCCAAATATGT
GAACTTCCTGTACCTGGCCAGCCACTATGAGAAGCTGAAGGGCTCCCCCGAGGATAATGAGCAGAAACAG
CTGTTTGTGGAACAGCACAAGCACTACCTGGACGAGATCATCGAGCAGATCAGCGAGTTCTCCAAGAGAG
TGATCCTGGCCGACGCTAATCTGGACAAAGTGCTGTCCGCCTACAACAAGCACCGGGATAAGCCCATCAG
AGAGCAGGCCGAGAATATCATCCACCTGTTTACCCTGACCAATCTGGGAGCCCCTGCCGCCTTCAAGTAC
TTTGACACCACCATCGACCGGAAGAGGTACACCAGCACCAAAGAGGTGCTGGACGCCACCCTGATCCACC
AGAGCATCACCGGCCTGTACGAGACACGGATCGACCTGTCTCAGCTGGGAGGTGACTCTGGCGGCTCAAA
AAGAACCGCCGACGGCAGCGAATTCGAGCCCAAGAAGAAGAGGAAAGTCTAACCGGTCATCATCACCATC
ACCATTGAGTTTAAACCCGCTGATCAGCCTCGACTGTGCCTTCTAGTTGCCAGCCATCTGTTGTTTGCCC
CTCCCCCGTGCCTTCCTTGACCCTGGAAGGTGCCACTCCCACTGTCCTTTCCTAATAAAATGAGGAAATT
GCATCGCATTGTCTGAGTAGGTGTCATTCTATTCTGGGGGGTGGGGTGGGGCAGGACAGCAAGGGGGAGG
ATTGGGAAGACAATAGCAGGCATGCTGGGGATGCGGTGGGCTCTATGGCTTCTGAGGCGGAAAGAACCAG
CTGGGGCTCGATACCGTCGACCTCTAGCTAGAGCTTGGCGTAATCATGGTCATAGCTGTTTCCTGTGTGA
AATTGTTATCCGCTCACAATTCCACACAACATACGAGCCGGAAGCATAAAGTGTAAAGCCTAGGGTGCCT
AATGAGTGAGCTAACTCACATTAATTGCGTTGCGCTCACTGCCCGCTTTCCAGTCGGGAAACCTGTCGTG
CCAGCTGCATTAATGAATCGGCCAACGCGCGGGGAGAGGCGGTTTGCGTATTGGGCGCTCTTCCGCTTCC
TCGCTCACTGACTCGCTGCGCTCGGTCGTTCGGCTGCGGCGAGCGGTATCAGCTCACTCAAAGGCGGTAA
TACGGTTATCCACAGAATCAGGGGATAACGCAGGAAAGAACATGTGAGCAAAAGGCCAGCAAAAGGCCAG
GAACCGTAAAAAGGCCGCGTTGCTGGCGTTTTTCCATAGGCTCCGCCCCCCTGACGAGCATCACAAAAAT
CGACGCTCAAGTCAGAGGTGGCGAAACCCGACAGGACTATAAAGATACCAGGCGTTTCCCCCTGGAAGCT
CCCTCGTGCGCTCTCCTGTTCCGACCCTGCCGCTTACCGGATACCTGTCCGCCTTTCTCCCTTCGGGAAG
CGTGGCGCTTTCTCATAGCTCACGCTGTAGGTATCTCAGTTCGGTGTAGGTCGTTCGCTCCAAGCTGGGC
TGTGTGCACGAACCCCCCGTTCAGCCCGACCGCTGCGCCTTATCCGGTAACTATCGTCTTGAGTCCAACC
CGGTAAGACACGACTTATCGCCACTGGCAGCAGCCACTGGTAACAGGATTAGCAGAGCGAGGTATGTAGG
CGGTGCTACAGAGTTCTTGAAGTGGTGGCCTAACTACGGCTACACTAGAAGAACAGTATTTGGTATCTGC
GCTCTGCTGAAGCCAGTTACCTTCGGAAAAAGAGTTGGTAGCTCTTGATCCGGCAAACAAACCACCGCTG
GTAGCGGTGGTTTTTTTGTTTGCAAGCAGCAGATTACGCGCAGAAAAAAAGGATCTCAAGAAGATCCTTT
GATCTTTTCTACGGGGTCTGACACTCAGTGGAACGAAAACTCACGTTAAGGGATTTTGGTCATGAGATTA
TCAAAAAGGATCTTCACCTAGATCCTTTTAAATTAAAAATGAAGTTTTAAATCAATCTAAAGTATATATG
AGTAAACTTGGTCTGACAGTTACCAATGCTTAATCAGTGAGGCACCTATCTCAGCGATCTGTCTATTTCG
TTCATCCATAGTTGCCTGACTCCCCGTCGTGTAGATAACTACGATACGGGAGGGCTTACCATCTGGCCCC
AGTGCTGCAATGATACCGCGAGACCCACGCTCACCGGCTCCAGATTTATCAGCAATAAACCAGCCAGCCG
GAAGGGCCGAGCGCAGAAGTGGTCCTGCAACTTTATCCGCCTCCATCCAGTCTATTAATTGTTGCCGGGA
AGCTAGAGTAAGTAGTTCGCCAGTTAATAGTTTGCGCAACGTTGTTGCCATTGCTACAGGCATCGTGGTG
TCACGCTCGTCGTTTGGTATGGCTTCATTCAGCTCCGGTTCCCAACGATCAAGGCGAGTTACATGATCCC
CCATGTTGTGCAAAAAAGCGGTTAGCTCCTTCGGTCCTCCGATCGTTGTCAGAAGTAAGTTGGCCGCAGT
GTTATCACTCATGGTTATGGCAGCACTGCATAATTCTCTTACTGTCATGCCATCCGTAAGATGCTTTTCT
GTGACTGGTGAGTACTCAACCAAGTCATTCTGAGAATAGTGTATGCGGCGACCGAGTTGCTCTTGCCCGG
CGTCAATACGGGATAATACCGCGCCACATAGCAGAACTTTAAAAGTGCTCATCATTGGAAAACGTTCTTC
GGGGCGAAAACTCTCAAGGATCTTACCGCTGTTGAGATCCAGTTCGATGTAACCCACTCGTGCACCCAAC
TGATCTTCAGCATCTTTTACTTTCACCAGCGTTTCTGGGTGAGCAAAAACAGGAAGGCAAAATGCCGCAA
AAAAGGGAATAAGGGCGACACGGAAATGTTGAATACTCATACTCTTCCTTTTTCAATATTATTGAAGCAT
TTATCAGGGTTATTGTCTCATGAGCGGATACATATTTGAATGTATTTAGAAAAATAAACAAATAGGGGTT
CCGCGCACATTTCCCCGAAAAGTGCCACCTGACGTCGACGGATCGGGAGATCGATCTCCCGATCCCCTAG
GGTCGACTCTCAGTACAATCTGCTCTGATGCCGCATAGTTAAGCCAGTATCTGCTCCCTGCTTGTGTGTT
GGAGGTCGCTGAGTAGTGCGCGAGCAAAATTTAAGCTACAACAAGGCAAGGCTTGACCGAC
Features (pLannotate 1.2.2; 18 found; start..end, strand, type, name):
     74..453     +  enhancer       CMV enhancer: human cytomegalovirus immediate early enhancer
    454..657     +  promoter       CMV promoter: human cytomegalovirus (CMV) immediate early promoter
    699..717     +  promoter       T7 promoter: promoter for bacteriophage T7 RNA polymerase
    788..1264    +  CDS            tadA: TADA_ECOLI - Also known as yfhC. Experimental evidence at protein level: Swiss-Prot protein existence level 1. Catalyzes the deamination of adenosine to inosine at the wobble position 34 of tRNA(Arg2). Essential for cell viability. From Escherichia coli (strain K12).
   1385..1876    +  CDS            tadA: TADA_ECOLI - Also known as yfhC. Experimental evidence at protein level: Swiss-Prot protein existence level 1. Catalyzes the deamination of adenosine to inosine at the wobble position 34 of tRNA(Arg2). Essential for cell viability. From Escherichia coli (strain K12).
   1976..3577    +  CDS            dCas9(N): N-terminal portion of catalytically inactive Streptococcus pyogenes dCas9 carrying the D10A mutation (Zetsche et al., 2015)
   3578..6072    +  CDS            Cas9(C) (fragment): C-terminal portion of Streptococcus pyogenes Cas9 (Zetsche et al., 2015)
   6194..6418    +  polyA_signal   bGH poly(A) signal: bovine growth hormone polyadenylation signal
   6422..6443    +  promoter       SV40 promoter (fragment): SV40 enhancer and early promoter
   6448..6464    +  misc_feature   MCS (fragment): pBluescript multiple cloning site
   6513..6529    -  protein_bind   lac operator: The lac repressor binds to the lac operator to inhibit transcription in E. coli. This inhibition can be relieved by adding lactose or isopropyl-β-D-thiogalactopyranoside (IPTG). lac repressor encoded by lacI
   6537..6567    -  promoter       lac promoter: promoter for the E. coli lac operon
   6582..6603    -  protein_bind   CAP binding site: CAP binding activates transcription in the presence of cAMP. E. coli catabolite activator protein
   6616..6708    -  CDS            lacI (fragment): lac repressor; lacI; The lac repressor binds to the lac operator to inhibit transcription in E. coli. This inhibition can be relieved by adding lactose or isopropyl-β-D-thiogalactopyranoside (IPTG).
   6891..7479    -  rep_origin     ori: high-copy-number ColE1/pMB1/pBR322/pUC origin of replication
   7650..8510    -  CDS            AmpR: β-lactamase; bla; confers resistance to ampicillin, carbenicillin, and related antibiotics
   8511..8615    -  promoter       AmpR promoter: bla
   8686..8730    -  misc_feature   bom (fragment): basis of mobility region from pBR322
