[The description below was written by a language model from this plasmid's Addgene catalogue record and pLannotate feature annotations shown in this document.]
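Description:
pCMV-ABEmaxAW is an 8.8 kb mammalian expression plasmid that produces the adenine base editor variant ABEmaxAW by transient transfection. It is maintained in E. coli through a high-copy ColE1/pUC-type origin and selected with ampicillin via the β-lactamase gene and its native promoter. Short remnants of lac regulatory elements, lacI, a pBluescript polylinker, an SV40 promoter and the pBR322 bom region are backbone leftovers with no evident role. No mammalian selection marker or reporter is annotated. The two sequence records (depositor and repository sequencing) are the same length and carry the same 18 features in the same order, differing only in where the circular numbering starts.

The expression cassette consists of the human cytomegalovirus immediate-early enhancer and promoter, followed by a T7 promoter that could support in vitro transcription. These drive a single long open reading frame that ends at a bovine growth hormone polyadenylation signal. The reading frame begins with two tandem copies of the E. coli tRNA adenosine deaminase TadA, separated by gaps consistent with linkers, and continues into Streptococcus pyogenes Cas9. The N-terminal Cas9 segment is annotated as carrying D10A, while the C-terminal part matches ordinary Cas9, which is consistent with a nickase rather than a fully dead enzyme. According to the insert name, the first TadA unit bears E59A and the evolved TadA* unit bears V106W. Nuclear localisation signals are not annotated. The catalogue lists the insert species as human although the annotated parts are bacterial, perhaps reflecting codon usage.

The associated study concerned analysing and minimising cellular RNA editing by DNA adenine base editors, so this variant is intended for A•T-to-G•C editing with reduced off-target RNA deamination. No guide RNA cassette is annotated, so a guide would have to be supplied separately.
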