Addgene plasmid #125647: pCMV-ABEmaxAW
Purpose: Expresses ABEmaxAW in mammalian cells
Depositing lab: David Liu. Publication: Analysis and minimization of cellular RNA editing by DNA adenine base editors. Rees HA, Wilson C, Doman JL, Liu DR. Sci Adv. 2019 May 8;5(5):eaax5717. doi: 10.1126/sciadv.aax5717. eCollection 2019 May. PubMed 31086823.
Backbone
  Vector backbone: CMV
  Vector type: Mammalian Expression
Growth in bacteria
  Bacterial resistance: Ampicillin, 100 μg/mL
  Growth temperature: 37°C
  Growth strain: DH5alpha
  Copy number: Unknown
Gene/Insert
  Gene/Insert name: ABEmax(TadA E59A, TadA* V106W) (alt name: ABEmaxAW)
  Species: H. sapiens (human)
Terms and licenses: Academic/Nonprofit Terms; Industry Terms: Not Available to Industry
How to cite: pCMV-ABEmaxAW was a gift from David Liu (Addgene plasmid # 125647 ; http://n2t.net/addgene:125647 ; RRID:Addgene_125647)
